LOCUS       Exported 5155 bp ds-DNA linear SYN 20-DEC-2017
DEFINITION  synthetic linear DNA
ACCESSION   .
VERSION     .
KEYWORDS    pCfB6679 (pIntE_4-TPex20-TLip2)
SOURCE      synthetic DNA construct
  ORGANISM  synthetic DNA construct
REFERENCE   1 (bases 1 to 5155)
  AUTHORS   .
  TITLE     Direct Submission
  JOURNAL   Exported Dec 20, 2017 from SnapGene 4.1.2 http://www.snapgene.com
FEATURES             Location/Qualifiers
     source          1..5155
                     /organism="synthetic DNA construct"
                     /mol_type="other DNA"
     misc_feature    14..533
                     /label=IntE-4 UP
                     /note="Oriinal location: 14..533"
     terminator      complement(547..859)
                     /label=TPex20
                     /note="Oriinal location: complement(547..859)"
     misc_feature    860..888
                     /label=USER cloning site
                     /note="Oriinal location: 860..888"
     terminator      889..1825
                     /label=T lip2
                     /note="Oriinal location: 889..1825"
     misc_feature    1834..2308
                     /label=IntE-4 DW
                     /note="Oriinal location: 3275..3774"
     misc_feature    2766..3626
                     /label=AmpR
     misc_feature    complement(3727..4370)
                     /label=pUC ORI
ORIGIN
        1 gaatgcgtgc gatgcggagg agcaatagac atacgatttg acattttgac atttcacagt
       61 atcggcagcc ttgctatagc aagtgtgtat ttgtagatag agacaggcaa ttagatttgg
      121 aggggaccgc aagaaacaga tcatcattct gtcggcccct gttgtccctg tggctctgtt
      181 agtccgctgg tccgtggccg gagcttgtca tgtttctgga ataccctctg gccacattaa
      241 ctccgctaaa gcctcaaggc cgtaaaggcg ccagtggcat gttgcaagca aagccgcacg
      301 cataacacgc cacatcacgt gagcggtcat aggccggtcg ccagacggct acaaccctat
      361 tacgcgggtg ctctggccaa acagaccgtg gaggaactct tcgacacttg atattaaact
      421 ctatgccact tatcgggcct actgatcaga ctcaaggtct attgttctga gagaggaagt
      481 ttggggagaa agaacgggca catgtgttga tctccatcac cgtggggagg ggaacgtgca
      541 acgcttacgc aactaacatg aatgaatacg atatacatca aagactatga tacgcagtat
      601 tgcacactgt acgagtaagg gcactagcca ctgcactcaa gtgaaaccgt tgcccgggta
      661 cgagtatgag tatgtacagt atgtttagta ttgtacttgg acaatgcttg tatcgtacat
      721 tctcaagtgt caaacataaa tatccgttgc tatatcctcg caccaccacg tagctcgcta
      781 tatccctgtg ttgaatccat ccatcttgga ttgccaattg tgcacacaga accgggcact
      841 cacttcccca tccacacttc aacggaatgc gtgcgatcgc gtgcattcct tctgttcgga
      901 atcaacctca aggttaacgg ccacgatccc ctcgttgtta ctcttggtca gcccattgtc
      961 ggtaacgctg gctttgctaa ctgggtcgat aaactcttct ttggccagga gaaccccgat
     1021 gtctccaagg tgtccaaaga ccgaaagctc taccgaatca cccaccgagg agatatcgtc
     1081 cctcaagtgc ccttctggga cggttaccag cactgctctg gtgaggtctt tattgactgg
     1141 cccctgatcc accctcctct ctccaacgtt gtcatgtgcc agggccagag caataaacag
     1201 tgctctgccg gtaacactct gctccagcag gtcaatgtga ttggaaacca tctgcagtac
     1261 ttcgtcaccg agggtgtctg tggtatctaa gctatttatc actctttaca acttctacct
     1321 caactatcta ctttaataaa tgaatatcgt ttattctcta tgattactgt atatgcgttc
     1381 ctctaagaca aatcgaaacc agcatgcgat cgaatggcat acaaaagttt cttccgaagt
     1441 tgatcaatgt cctgatagtc aggcagcttg agaagattga cacaggtgga ggccgtaggg
     1501 aaccgatcaa cctgtctacc agcgttacga atggcaaatg acgggttcaa agccttgaat
     1561 ccttgcaatg gtgccttgga tactgatgtc acaaacttaa gaagcagccg cttgtcctct
     1621 tcctcgaaac tctcaaacac agtccagaag tcctttatag tttgatctgt atccagatag
     1681 cctccgtaat tggtgtgtgt cttcaaatcc cagacgtcca cattggcatg tcctccactg
     1741 ataagcattt gaagttcatc tgcgttgaac attgagaccc acgaagggtc aatgagctgg
     1801 tatagaccgc ccaagaatgc atctgagtgg cctaacaggg aacatcgact ctgagacaga
     1861 ggtgacctga cgagcaacgt atgcgagcaa ctcgtatctg cagttggttg gcctggtcac
     1921 tcgattaatt ggccatccga aagcaccatt agcctatcta acgcactaaa atggtgggga
     1981 agtcaaagga ccatggttcg ttcattgttg gctaacggcc cgaaatccgc caaagtgtgg
     2041 gaaaaaaaca taaaaaatat ataaaaaaaa gttgctttgg attttgggat gcagcaacca
     2101 aaaactcgcg caaaagcccg ctcgagtgtc tctgaacgca aatacgaccg acgcggtctc
     2161 caacatctcg tcgcggtccc ctcccccctt cagccagcgt ccctccagac ccaggccaca
     2221 gcataatatt tcagagcgtt gacacccaga gcgggggagc tcgtaataag gtacgcctgt
     2281 gcagctgggc agtacggtcc agtgttaaat cgcgtgcatt cgcggccgca tttaaatccc
     2341 cacttcagaa gttcctatac tttctagaga ataggaactt cactatagag tcgaataagg
     2401 gcgacacccc ataattagcc cgggcgaaag gcccagtctt tcgactgagc ctttcgtttt
     2461 atttgatgcc tggcagttcc ctactctcgc atggggagtc cccacactac catcggcgct
     2521 acggcgtttc acttctgagt tcggcatggg gtcaggtggg accaccgcgc tactgccgcc
     2581 aggcaaacaa ggggtgttat gagccatatt caggtataaa tgggctcgcg ataatgttca
     2641 gaattggtta attggttgta acactgaccc ctatttgttt atttttctaa atacattcaa
     2701 atatgtatcc gctcatgaga caataaccct gataaatgct tcaataatat tgaaaaagga
     2761 agaatatgag tattcaacat ttccgtgtcg cccttattcc cttttttgcg gcattttgcc
     2821 ttcctgtttt tgctcaccca gaaacgctgg tgaaagtaaa agatgctgaa gatcagttgg
     2881 gtgcacgagt gggttacatc gaactggatc tcaacagcgg taagatcctt gagagttttc
     2941 gccccgaaga acgttttcca atgatgagca cttttaaagt tctgctatgt ggcgcggtat
     3001 tatcccgtat tgacgccggg caagagcaac tcggtcgccg catacactat tctcagaatg
     3061 acttggttga gtactcacca gtcacagaaa agcatcttac ggatggcatg acagtaagag
     3121 aattatgcag tgctgccata accatgagtg ataacactgc ggccaactta cttctgacaa
     3181 cgatcggagg accgaaggag ctaaccgctt ttttgcacaa catgggggat catgtaactc
     3241 gccttgatcg ttgggaaccg gagctgaatg aagccatacc aaacgacgag cgtgacacca
     3301 cgatgcctgt agcgatggca acaacgttgc gcaaactatt aactggcgaa ctacttactc
     3361 tagcttcccg gcaacaatta atagactgga tggaggcgga taaagttgca ggaccacttc
     3421 tgcgctcggc ccttccggct ggctggttta ttgctgataa atccggagcc ggtgagcgtg
     3481 gttctcgcgg tatcatcgca gcgctggggc cagatggtaa gccctcccgt atcgtagtta
     3541 tctacacgac ggggagtcag gcaactatgg atgaacgaaa tagacagatc gctgagatag
     3601 gtgcctcact gattaagcat tggtaaaagc agagcattac gctgacttga cgggacggcg
     3661 caagctcatg accaaaatcc cttaacgtga gttacgcgcg cgtcgttcca ctgagcgtca
     3721 gaccccgtag aaaagatcaa aggatcttct tgagatcctt tttttctgcg cgtaatctgc
     3781 tgcttgcaaa caaaaaaacc accgctacca gcggtggttt gtttgccgga tcaagagcta
     3841 ccaactcttt ttccgaaggt aactggcttc agcagagcgc agataccaaa tactgttctt
     3901 ctagtgtagc cgtagttagc ccaccacttc aagaactctg tagcaccgcc tacatacctc
     3961 gctctgctaa tcctgttacc agtggctgct gccagtggcg ataagtcgtg tcttaccggg
     4021 ttggactcaa gacgatagtt accggataag gcgcagcggt cgggctgaac ggggggttcg
     4081 tgcacacagc ccagcttgga gcgaacgacc tacaccgaac tgagatacct acagcgtgag
     4141 ctatgagaaa gcgccacgct tcccgaaggg agaaaggcgg acaggtatcc ggtaagcggc
     4201 agggtcggaa caggagagcg cacgagggag cttccagggg gaaacgcctg gtatctttat
     4261 agtcctgtcg ggtttcgcca cctctgactt gagcgtcgat ttttgtgatg ctcgtcaggg
     4321 gggcggagcc tatggaaaaa cgccagcaac gcggcctttt tacggttcct ggccttttgc
     4381 tggccttttg ctcacatgtt ctttcctgcg ttatcccctg attctgtgga taaccgtatt
     4441 accgcctttg agtgagctga taccgctcgc cgcagccgaa cgaccgagcg cagcgagtca
     4501 gtgagcgagg aagcggaagg cgagagtagg gaactgccag gcatcaaact aagcagaagg
     4561 cccctgacgg atggcctttt tgcgtttcta caaactcttt ctgtgttgta aaacgacggc
     4621 cagtcttaag ctcgggcccc ctgggcggtt ctgataacga gtaatcgtta atccgcaaat
     4681 aacgtaaaaa cccgcttcgg cgggtttttt tatgggggga gtttagggaa agagcatttg
     4741 tcagaatatt taagggcgcc tgtcactttg cttgatatat gagaattatt taaccttata
     4801 aatgagaaaa aagcaacgca ctttaaataa gatacgttgc tttttcgatt gatgaacacc
     4861 tataattaaa ctattcatct attatttatg attttttgta tatacaatat ttctagtttg
     4921 ttaaagagaa ttaagaaaat aaatctcgaa aataataaag ggaaaatcag tttttgatat
     4981 caaaattata catgtcaacg ataatacaaa atataataca aactataaga tgttatcagt
     5041 atttattatg catttagaat aaattttgtg tcgcccttat tcgactcact atagaagttc
     5101 ctattctcta gaaagtatag gaacttcact tcattttatt taaatttgcg gccgc
//
