>Addgene plasmid #106158 | pCfB6679 | addgene full sequence | sequence record 206236 | Addgene NGS Result
GAATGCGTGCGATGCGGAGGAGCAATAGACATACGATTTGACATTTTGACATTTCACAGTATCGGCAGCC
TTGCTATAGCAAGTGTGTATTTGTAGATAGAGACAGGCAATTAGATTTGGAGGGGACCGCAAGAAACAGA
TCATCATTCTGTCGGCCCCTGTTGTCCCTGTGGCTCTGTTAGTCCGCTGGTCCGTGGCCGGAGCTTGTCA
TGTTTCTGGAATACCCTCTGGCCACATTAACTCCGCTAAAGCCTCAAGGCCGTAAAGGCGCCAGTGGCAT
GTTGCAAGCAAAGCCGCACGCATAACACGCCACATCACGTGAGCGGTCATAGGCCGGTCGCCAGACGGCT
ACAACCCTATTACGCGGGTGCTCTGGCCAAACAGACCGTGGAGGAACTCTTCGACACTTGATATTAAACT
CTATGCCACTTATCGGGCCTACTGATCAGACTCAAGGTCTATTGTTCTGAGAGAGGAAGTTTGGGGAGAA
AGAACGGGCACATGTGTTGATCTCCATCACCGTGGGGAGGGGAACGTGCAACGCTTACGCAACTAACATG
AATGAATACGATATACATCAAAGACTATGATACGCAGTATTGCACACTGTACGAGTAAGGGCACTAGCCA
CTGCACTCAAGTGAAACCGTTGCCCGGGTACGAGTATGAGTATGTACAGTATGTTTAGTATTGTACTTGG
ACAATGCTTGTATCGTACATTCTCAAGTGTCAAACATAAATATCCGTTGCTATATCCTCGCACCACCACG
TAGCTCGCTATATCCCTGTGTTGAATCCATCCATCTTGGATTGCCAATTGTGCACACAGAACCGGGCACT
CACTTCCCCATCCACACTTCAACGGAATGCGTGCGATCGCGTGCATTCCTTCTGTTCGGAATCAACCTCA
AGGTTAACGGCCACGATCCCCTCGTTGTTACTCTTGGTCAGCCCATTGTCGGTAACGCTGGCTTTGCTAA
CTGGGTCGATAAACTCTTCTTTGGCCAGGAGAACCCCGATGTCTCCAAGGTGTCCAAAGACCGAAAGCTC
TACCGAATCACCCACCGAGGAGATATCGTCCCTCAAGTGCCCTTCTGGGACGGTTACCAGCACTGCTCTG
GTGAGGTCTTTATTGACTGGCCCCTGATCCACCCTCCTCTCTCCAACGTTGTCATGTGCCAGGGCCAGAG
CAATAAACAGTGCTCTGCCGGTAACACTCTGCTCCAGCAGGTCAATGTGATTGGAAACCATCTGCAGTAC
TTCGTCACCGAGGGTGTCTGTGGTATCTAAGCTATTTATCACTCTTTACAACTTCTACCTCAACTATCTA
CTTTAATAAATGAATATCGTTTATTCTCTATGATTACTGTATATGCGTTCCTCTAAGACAAATCGAAACC
AGCATGCGATCGAATGGCATACAAAAGTTTCTTCCGAAGTTGATCAATGTCCTGATAGTCAGGCAGCTTG
AGAAGATTGACACAGGTGGAGGCCGTAGGGAACCGATCAACCTGTCTACCAGCGTTACGAATGGCAAATG
ACGGGTTCAAAGCCTTGAATCCTTGCAATGGTGCCTTGGATACTGATGTCACAAACTTAAGAAGCAGCCG
CTTGTCCTCTTCCTCGAAACTCTCAAACACAGTCCAGAAGTCCTTTATAGTTTGATCTGTATCCAGATAG
CCTCCGTAATTGGTGTGTGTCTTCAAATCCCAGACGTCCACATTGGCATGTCCTCCACTGATAAGCATTT
GAAGTTCATCTGCGTTGAACATTGAGACCCACGAAGGGTCAATGAGCTGGTATAGACCGCCCAAGAATGC
ATCTGAGTGGCCTAACAGGGAACATCGACTCTGAGACAGAGGTGACCTGACGAGCAACGTATGCGAGCAA
CTCGTATCTGCAGTTGGTTGGCCTGGTCACTCGATTAATTGGCCATCCGAAAGCACCATTAGCCTATCTA
ACGCACTAAAATGGTGGGGAAGTCAAAGGACCATGGTTCGTTCATTGTTGGCTAACGGCCCGAAATCCGC
CAAAGTGTGGGAAAAAAACATAAAAAATATATAAAAAAAAGTTGCTTTGGATTTTGGGATGCAGCAACCA
AAAACTCGCGCAAAAGCCCGCTCGAGTGTCTCTGAACGCAAATACGACCGACGCGGTCTCCAACATCTCG
TCGCGGTCCCCTCCCCCCTTCAGCCAGCGTCCCTCCAGACCCAGGCCACAGCATAATATTTCAGAGCGTT
GACACCCAGAGCGGGGGAGCTCGTAATAAGGTACGCCTGTGCAGCTGGGCAGTACGGTCCAGTGTTAAAT
CGCGTGCATTCGCGGCCGCATTTAAATCCCCACTTCAGAAGTTCCTATACTTTCTAGAGAATAGGAACTT
CACTATAGAGTCGAATAAGGGCGACACCCCATAATTAGCCCGGGCGAAAGGCCCAGTCTTTCGACTGAGC
CTTTCGTTTTATTTGATGCCTGGCAGTTCCCTACTCTCGCATGGGGAGTCCCCACACTACCATCGGCGCT
ACGGCGTTTCACTTCTGAGTTCGGCATGGGGTCAGGTGGGACCACCGCGCTACTGCCGCCAGGCAAACAA
GGGGTGTTATGAGCCATATTCAGGTATAAATGGGCTCGCGATAATGTTCAGAATTGGTTAATTGGTTGTA
ACACTGACCCCTATTTGTTTATTTTTCTAAATACATTCAAATATGTATCCGCTCATGAGACAATAACCCT
GATAAATGCTTCAATAATATTGAAAAAGGAAGAATATGAGTATTCAACATTTCCGTGTCGCCCTTATTCC
CTTTTTTGCGGCATTTTGCCTTCCTGTTTTTGCTCACCCAGAAACGCTGGTGAAAGTAAAAGATGCTGAA
GATCAGTTGGGTGCACGAGTGGGTTACATCGAACTGGATCTCAACAGCGGTAAGATCCTTGAGAGTTTTC
GCCCCGAAGAACGTTTTCCAATGATGAGCACTTTTAAAGTTCTGCTATGTGGCGCGGTATTATCCCGTAT
TGACGCCGGGCAAGAGCAACTCGGTCGCCGCATACACTATTCTCAGAATGACTTGGTTGAGTACTCACCA
GTCACAGAAAAGCATCTTACGGATGGCATGACAGTAAGAGAATTATGCAGTGCTGCCATAACCATGAGTG
ATAACACTGCGGCCAACTTACTTCTGACAACGATCGGAGGACCGAAGGAGCTAACCGCTTTTTTGCACAA
CATGGGGGATCATGTAACTCGCCTTGATCGTTGGGAACCGGAGCTGAATGAAGCCATACCAAACGACGAG
CGTGACACCACGATGCCTGTAGCGATGGCAACAACGTTGCGCAAACTATTAACTGGCGAACTACTTACTC
TAGCTTCCCGGCAACAATTAATAGACTGGATGGAGGCGGATAAAGTTGCAGGACCACTTCTGCGCTCGGC
CCTTCCGGCTGGCTGGTTTATTGCTGATAAATCCGGAGCCGGTGAGCGTGGTTCTCGCGGTATCATCGCA
GCGCTGGGGCCAGATGGTAAGCCCTCCCGTATCGTAGTTATCTACACGACGGGGAGTCAGGCAACTATGG
ATGAACGAAATAGACAGATCGCTGAGATAGGTGCCTCACTGATTAAGCATTGGTAAGCAGAGCATTACGC
TGACTTGACGGGACGGCGCAAGCTCATGACCAAAATCCCTTAACGTGAGTTACGCGCGCGTCGTTCCACT
GAGCGTCAGACCCCGTAGAAAAGATCAAAGGATCTTCTTGAGATCCTTTTTTTCTGCGCGTAATCTGCTG
CTTGCAAACAAAAAAACCACCGCTACCAGCGGTGGTTTGTTTGCCGGATCAAGAGCTACCAACTCTTTTT
CCGAAGGTAACTGGCTTCAGCAGAGCGCAGATACCAAATACTGTTCTTCTAGTGTAGCCGTAGTTAGCCC
ACCACTTCAAGAACTCTGTAGCACCGCCTACATACCTCGCTCTGCTAATCCTGTTACCAGTGGCTGCTGC
CAGTGGCGATAAGTCGTGTCTTACCGGGTTGGACTCAAGACGATAGTTACCGGATAAGGCGCAGCGGTCG
GGCTGAACGGGGGGTTCGTGCACACAGCCCAGCTTGGAGCGAACGACCTACACCGAACTGAGATACCTAC
AGCGTGAGCTATGAGAAAGCGCCACGCTTCCCGAAGGGAGAAAGGCGGACAGGTATCCGGTAAGCGGCAG
GGTCGGAACAGGAGAGCGCACGAGGGAGCTTCCAGGGGGAAACGCCTGGTATCTTTATAGTCCTGTCGGG
TTTCGCCACCTCTGACTTGAGCGTCGATTTTTGTGATGCTCGTCAGGGGGGCGGAGCCTATGGAAAAACG
CCAGCAACGCGGCCTTTTTACGGTTCCTGGCCTTTTGCTGGCCTTTTGCTCACATGTTCTTTCCTGCGTT
ATCCCCTGATTCTGTGGATAACCGTATTACCGCCTTTGAGTGAGCTGATACCGCTCGCCGCAGCCGAACG
ACCGAGCGCAGCGAGTCAGTGAGCGAGGAAGCGGAAGGCGAGAGTAGGGAACTGCCAGGCATCAAACTAA
GCAGAAGGCCCCTGACGGATGGCCTTTTTGCGTTTCTACAAACTCTTTCTGTGTTGTAAAACGACGGCCA
GTCTTAAGCTCGGGCCCCCTGGGCGGTTCTGATAACGAGTAATCGTTAATCCGCAAATAACGTAAAAACC
CGCTTCGGCGGGTTTTTTTATGGGGGGAGTTTAGGGAAAGAGCATTTGTCAGAATATTTAAGGGCGCCTG
TCACTTTGCTTGATATATGAGAATTATTTAACCTTATAAATGAGAAAAAAGCAACGCACTTTAAATAAGA
TACGTTGCTTTTTCGATTGATGAACACCTATAATTAAACTATTCATCTATTATTTATGATTTTTTGTATA
TACAATATTTCTAGTTTGTTAAAGAGAATTAAGAAAATAAATCTCGAAAATAATAAAGGGAAAATCAGTT
TTTGATATCAAAATTATACATGTCAACGATAATACAAAATATAATACAAACTATAAGATGTTATCAGTAT
TTATTATGCATTTAGAATAAATTTTGTGTCGCCCTTATTCGACTCACTATAGAAGTTCCTATTCTCTAGA
AAGTATAGGAACTTCACTTCATTTTATTTAAATTTGCGGCCGC
Features (pLannotate 1.2.2; 11 found; start..end, strand, type, name):
   1386..1820    -  CDS            HUL5 (fragment): HUL5_YEAST - Experimental evidence at protein level: Swiss-Prot protein existence level 1. Probable E3 ubiquitin-protein ligase which accepts ubiquitin from an E2 ubiquitin-conjugating enzyme in the form of a thioester and then directly transfers the ubiquitin to targeted substrates. Non essential. From Saccharomyces cerevisiae (strain ATCC 204508 / S288c) (Baker's yeast).
   2348..2381    -  protein_bind   FRT (minimal): supports FLP-mediated excision but not integration (Turan and Bode, 2011) FLP recombinase from the Saccharomyces cerevisiae 2μ plasmid
   2425..2465    -  terminator     rrnB T1 terminator (fragment): transcription terminator T1 from the E. coli rrnB gene
   2467..2582    -  ncRNA          5S rRNA: Accession: RF00001 - 5S ribosomal RNA
   2613..2637    +  CDS            KanR (fragment): aminoglycoside phosphotransferase; aph(3')-Ia; confers resistance to kanamycin
   2667..2763    +  promoter       AmpR promoter (fragment): bla
   2766..3626    +  CDS            AmpR: β-lactamase; bla; confers resistance to ampicillin, carbenicillin, and related antibiotics
   3748..4336    +  rep_origin     ori: high-copy-number ColE1/pMB1/pBR322/pUC origin of replication
   4561..4578    +  terminator     rrnB T2 terminator (fragment): transcription terminator T2 from the E. coli rrnB gene
   4603..4622    -  CDS            lacZα (fragment): LacZα fragment of β-galactosidase; lacZ fragment
   5092..5125    +  protein_bind   FRT (minimal): supports FLP-mediated excision but not integration (Turan and Bode, 2011) FLP recombinase from the Saccharomyces cerevisiae 2μ plasmid
