[The description below was written by a language model from this plasmid's Addgene catalogue record, the feature table of its GenBank file and pLannotate feature annotations shown in this document.]
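Description:
pCfB6679 is an empty backbone from the EasyCloneYALI toolbox, a yeast integrative vector for marker-free insertion of expression cassettes into the Yarrowia lipolytica genome at the chromosomal site IntE_4. The parental backbone is not stated in the record. In E. coli the roughly 5.15 kb plasmid is maintained through a high-copy pUC/ColE1-type origin and selected with ampicillin via the β-lactamase gene and its promoter. It carries no yeast replication origin and no yeast selection marker, consistent with its design as an integration donor rather than an episomal plasmid.

The functional core is an integration cassette flanked by upstream and downstream homology arms of about 500 bp each (IntE-4 UP and IntE-4 DW). Between the arms sit two terminators, TPex20 and TLip2, oriented away from each other on either side of a short USER cloning site. This layout allows one or two genes with their promoters, which the vector itself does not supply, to be inserted by USER cloning so that each divergent transcription unit ends in its own terminator. According to the record, the vector is used together with the companion plasmid pCfB6638 for CRISPR/Cas9-mediated integration. Presumably the targeted break at IntE_4 is repaired using the homology arms, which removes the need for a selectable marker in the integrated DNA.

Automated annotation of the sequenced plasmid also reports two minimal FRT sites, fragments of rrnB terminators, and short KanR and lacZα remnants in the bacterial backbone. These look like cloning relics with no stated role. A HUL5-like fragment called within the TLip2 region is probably just a homology hit in the genomic sequence annotated as that terminator.
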