Addgene plasmid #106158: pCfB6679
Purpose: (Empty Backbone) EasyCloneYALI system-based yeast integrative vector for markerfree integration via CRISPR/Cas9 to be used in combination with pCfB6638, integration into Yarrowia lipolytica chromosomal location IntE_4, USER site for cloning, amp resistance
Depositing lab: Irina Borodina. Depositing organization: Danmarks Tekniske Universitet. Publication: EasyCloneYALI: CRISPR/Cas9-Based Synthetic Toolbox for Engineering of the Yeast Yarrowia lipolytica. Holkenbrink C, Dam MI, Kildegaard KR, Beder J, Dahlin J, Domenech Belda D, Borodina I. Biotechnol J. 2018 Jan 29. doi: 10.1002/biot.201700543. PubMed 29377615.
Backbone
  Vector backbone: Unknown
  Vector type: Yeast Expression
Growth in bacteria
  Bacterial resistance: Ampicillin, 100 μg/mL
  Growth temperature: 37°C
  Growth strain: DH5alpha
  Copy number: High Copy
Gene/Insert
  Gene/Insert name: None
Terms and licenses: Academic/Nonprofit Terms; Industry Terms: Not Available to Industry
How to cite: pCfB6679 was a gift from Irina Borodina (Addgene plasmid # 106158 ; http://n2t.net/addgene:106158 ; RRID:Addgene_106158)
